>Addgene plasmid #75736 | ULK1 gRNA (BRDN0001145044) | addgene full sequence | sequence record 184466 | Addgene Assembled Sequence
CCCGGGTGCAAAGATGGATAAAGTTTTAAACAGAGAGGAATCTTTGCAGCTAATGGACCTTCTAGGTCTT
GAAAGGAGTGGGAATTGGCTCCGGTGCCCGTCAGTGGGCAGAGCGCACATCGCCCACAGTCCCCGAGAAG
TTGGGGGGAGGGGTCGGCAATTGATCCGGTGCCTAGAGAAGGTGGCGCGGGGTAAACTGGGAAAGTGATG
TCGTGTACTGGCTCCGCCTTTTTCCCGAGGGTGGGGGAGAACCGTATATAAGTGCAGTAGTCGCCGTGAA
CGTTCTTTTTCGCAACGGGTTTGCCGCCAGAACACAGGTAAGTGCCGTGTGTGGTTCCCGCGGGCCTGGC
CTCTTTACGGGTTATGGCCCTTGCGTGCCTTGAATTACTTCCACCTGGCTGCAGTACGTGATTCTTGATC
CCGAGCTTCGGGTTGGAAGTGGGTGGGAGAGTTCGAGGCCTTGCGCTTAAGGAGCCCCTTCGCCTCGTGC
TTGAGTTGAGGCCTGGCCTGGGCGCTGGGGCCGCCGCGTGCGAATCTGGTGGCACCTTCGCGCCTGTCTC
GCTGCTTTCGATAAGTCTCTAGCCATTTAAAATTTTTGATGACCTGCTGCGACGCTTTTTTTCTGGCAAG
ATAGTCTTGTAAATGCGGGCCAAGATCTGCACACTGGTATTTCGGTTTTTGGGGCCGCGGGCGGCGACGG
GGCCCGTGCGTCCCAGCGCACATGTTCGGCGAGGCGGGGCCTGCGAGCGCGGCCACCGAGAATCGGACGG
GGGTAGTCTCAAGCTGGCCGGCCTGCTCTGGTGCCTGGCCTCGCGCCGCCGTGTATCGCCCCGCCCTGGG
CGGCAAGGCTGGCCCGGTCGGCACCAGTTGCGTGAGCGGAAAGATGGCCGCTTCCCGGCCCTGCTGCAGG
GAGCTCAAAATGGAGGACGCGGCGCTCGGGAGAGCGGGCGGGTGAGTCACCCACACAAAGGAAAAGGGCC
TTTCCGTCCTCAGCCGTCGCTTCATGTGACTCCACGGAGTACCGGGCGCCGTCCAGGCACCTCGATTAGT
TCTCGAGCTTTTGGAGTACGTCGTCTTTAGGTTGGGGGGAGGGGTTTTATGCGATGGAGTTTCCCCACAC
TGAGTGGGTGGAGACTGAAGTTAGGCCAGCTTGGCACTTGATGTAATTCTCCTTGGAATTTGCCCTTTTT
GAGTTTGGATCTTGGTTCATTCTCAAGCCTCAGACAGTGGTTCAAAGTTTTTTTCTTCCATTTCAGGTGT
CGTGACGTACGGCCACCATGACCGAGTACAAGCCCACGGTGCGCCTCGCCACCCGCGACGACGTCCCCAG
GGCCGTACGCACCCTCGCCGCCGCGTTCGCCGACTACCCCGCCACGCGCCACACCGTCGATCCGGACCGC
CACATCGAGCGGGTCACCGAGCTGCAAGAACTCTTCCTCACGCGCGTCGGGCTCGACATCGGCAAGGTGT
GGGTCGCGGACGACGGCGCCGCCGTGGCGGTCTGGACCACGCCGGAGAGCGTCGAAGCGGGGGCGGTGTT
CGCCGAGATCGGCCCGCGCATGGCCGAGTTGAGCGGTTCCCGGCTGGCCGCGCAGCAACAGATGGAAGGC
CTCCTGGCGCCGCACCGGCCCAAGGAGCCCGCGTGGTTCCTGGCCACCGTCGGAGTCTCGCCCGACCACC
AGGGCAAGGGTCTGGGCAGCGCCGTCGTGCTCCCCGGAGTGGAGGCGGCCGAGCGCGCCGGGGTGCCCGC
CTTCCTGGAGACCTCCGCGCCCCGCAACCTCCCCTTCTACGAGCGGCTCGGCTTCACCGTCACCGCCGAC
GTCGAGGTGCCCGAAGGACCGCGCACCTGGTGCATGACCCGCAAGCCCGGTGCCTGAACGCGTTAAGTCG
ACAATCAACCTCTGGATTACAAAATTTGTGAAAGATTGACTGGTATTCTTAACTATGTTGCTCCTTTTAC
GCTATGTGGATACGCTGCTTTAATGCCTTTGTATCATGCTATTGCTTCCCGTATGGCTTTCATTTTCTCC
TCCTTGTATAAATCCTGGTTGCTGTCTCTTTATGAGGAGTTGTGGCCCGTTGTCAGGCAACGTGGCGTGG
TGTGCACTGTGTTTGCTGACGCAACCCCCACTGGTTGGGGCATTGCCACCACCTGTCAGCTCCTTTCCGG
GACTTTCGCTTTCCCCCTCCCTATTGCCACGGCGGAACTCATCGCCGCCTGCCTTGCCCGCTGCTGGACA
GGGGCTCGGCTGTTGGGCACTGACAATTCCGTGGTGTTGTCGGGGAAATCATCGTCCTTTCCTTGGCTGC
TCGCCTGTGTTGCCACCTGGATTCTGCGCGGGACGTCCTTCTGCTACGTCCCTTCGGCCCTCAATCCAGC
GGACCTTCCTTCCCGCGGCCTGCTGCCGGCTCTGCGGCCTCTTCCGCGTCTTCGCCTTCGCCCTCAGACG
AGTCGGATCTCCCTTTGGGCCGCCTCCCCGCGTCGACTTTAAGACCAATGACTTACAAGGCAGCTGTAGA
TCTTAGCCACTTTTTAAAAGAAAAGGGGGGACTGGAAGGGCTAATTCACTCCCAACGAAGACAAGATCTG
CTTTTTGCTTGTACTGGGTCTCTCTGGTTAGACCAGATCTGAGCCTGGGAGCTCTCTGGCTAACTAGGGA
ACCCACTGCTTAAGCCTCAATAAAGCTTGCCTTGAGTGCTTCAAGTAGTGTGTGCCCGTCTGTTGTGTGA
CTCTGGTAACTAGAGATCCCTCAGACCCTTTTAGTCAGTGTGGAAAATCTCTAGCAGTACGTATAGTAGT
TCATGTCATCTTATTATTCAGTATTTATAACTTGCAAAGAAATGAATATCAGAGAGTGAGAGGAACTTGT
TTATTGCAGCTTATAATGGTTACAAATAAAGCAATAGCATCACAAATTTCACAAATAAAGCATTTTTTTC
ACTGCATTCTAGTTGTGGTTTGTCCAAACTCATCAATGTATCTTATCATGTCTGGCTCTAGCTATCCCGC
CCCTAACTCCGCCCATCCCGCCCCTAACTCCGCCCAGTTCCGCCCATTCTCCGCCCCATGGCTGACTAAT
TTTTTTTATTTATGCAGAGGCCGAGGCCGCCTCGGCCTCTGAGCTATTCCAGAAGTAGTGAGGAGGCTTT
TTTGGAGGCCTAGGGACGTACCCAATTCGCCCTATAGTGAGTCGTATTACGCGCGCTCACTGGCCGTCGT
TTTACAACGTCGTGACTGGGAAAACCCTGGCGTTACCCAACTTAATCGCCTTGCAGCACATCCCCCTTTC
GCCAGCTGGCGTAATAGCGAAGAGGCCCGCACCGATCGCCCTTCCCAACAGTTGCGCAGCCTGAATGGCG
AATGGG
[124 nt withheld, positions 3367-3490]
C
[91 nt withheld, positions 3492-3582]
A
[49 nt withheld, positions 3584-3632]
CCTTTGACGTTGGAGTCCACGTTCTTT
[37 nt withheld, positions 3660-3696]
ACCCTATCTCGGTCTATTCTTTTGATTTATAAGGGATTTTGCCGATTTCGGCCTATTGGTTAAAAAATGA
GCTGATTTAACAAAAATTTAACGCGAATTTTAACAAAATATTAACGCTTACAATTTAGGTGGCACTTTTC
GGGGAAATGTGCGCGGAACCCCTATTTGTTTATTTTTCTAAATACATTCAAATATGTATCCGCTCATGAG
ACAATAACCCTGATAAATGCTTCAATAATATTGAAAAAGGAAGAGTATGAGTATTCAACATTTCCGTGTC
GCCCTTATTCCCTTTTTTGCGGCATTTTGCCTTCCTGTTTTTGCTCACCCAGAAACGCTGGTGAAAGTAA
AAGATGCTGAAGATCAGTTGGGTGCACGAGTGGGTTACATCGAACTGGATCTCAACAGCGGTAAGATCCT
TGAGAGTTTTCGCCCCGAAGAACGTTTTCCAATGATGAGCACTTTTAAAGTTCTGCTATGTGGCGCGGTA
TTATCCCGTATTGACGCCGGGCAAGAGCAACTCGGTCGCCGCATACACTATTCTCAGAATGACTTGGTTG
AGTACTCACCAGTCACAGAAAAGCATCTTACGGATGGCATGACAGTAAGAGAATTATGCAGTGCTGCCAT
AACCATGAGTGATAACACTGCGGCCAACTTACTTCTGACAACGATCGGAGGACCGAAGGAGCTAACCGCT
TTTTTGCACAACATGGGGGATCATGTAACTCGCCTTGATCGTTGGGAACCGGAGCTGAATGAAGCCATAC
CAAACGACGAGCGTGACACCACGATGCCTGTAGCAATGGCAACAACGTTGCGCAAACTATTAACTGGCGA
ACTACTTACTCTAGCTTCCCGGCAACAATTAATAGACTGGATGGAGGCGGATAAAGTTGCAGGACCACTT
CTGCGCTCGGCCCTTCCGGCTGGCTGGTTTATTGCTGATAAATCTGGAGCCGGTGAGCGTGGGTCTCGCG
GTATCATTGCAGCACTGGGGCCAGATGGTAAGCCCTCCCGTATCGTAGTTATCTACACGACGGGGAGTCA
GGCAACTATGGATGAACGAAATAGACAGATCGCTGAGATAGGTGCCTCACTGATTAAGCATTGGTAACTG
TCAGACCAAGTTTACTCATATATACTTTAGATTGATTTAAAACTTCATTTTTAATTTAAAAGGATCTAGG
TGAAGATCCTTTTTGATAATCTCATGACCAAAATCCCTTAACGTGAGTTTTCGTTCCACTGAGCGTCAGA
CCCCGTAGAAAAGATCAAAGGATCTTCTTGAGATCCTTTTTTTCTGCGCGTAATCTGCTGCTTGCAAACA
AAAAAACCACCGCTACCAGCGGTGGTTTGTTTGCCGGATCAAGAGCTACCAACTCTTTTTCCGAAGGTAA
CTGGCTTCAGCAGAGCGCAGATACCAAATACTGTTCTTCTAGTGTAGCCGTAGTTAGGCCACCACTTCAA
GAACTCTGTAGCACCGCCTACATACCTCGCTCTGCTAATCCTGTTACCAGTGGCTGCTGCCAGTGGCGAT
AAGTCGTGTCTTACCGGGTTGGACTCAAGACGATAGTTACCGGATAAGGCGCAGCGGTCGGGCTGAACGG
GGGGTTCGTGCACACAGCCCAGCTTGGAGCGAACGACCTACACCGAACTGAGATACCTACAGCGTGAGCT
ATGAGAAAGCGCCACGCTTCCCGAAGGGAGAAAGGCGGACAGGTATCCGGTAAGCGGCAGGGTCGGAACA
GGAGAGCGCACGAGGGAGCTTCCAGGGGGAAACGCCTGGTATCTTTATAGTCCTGTCGGGTTTCGCCACC
TCTGACTTGAGCGTCGATTTTTGTGATGCTCGTCAGGGGGGCGGAGCCTATGGAAAAACGCCAGCAACGC
GGCCTTTTTACGGTTCCTGGCCTTTTGCTGGCCTTTTGCTCACATGTTCTTTCCTGCGTTATCCCCTGAT
TCTGTGGATAACCGTATTACCGCCTTTGAGTGAGCTGATACCGCTCGCCGCAGCCGAACGACCGAGCGCA
GCGAGTCAGTGAGCGAGGAAGCGGAAGAGCGCCCAATACGCAAACCGCCTCTCCCCGCGCGTTGGCCGAT
TCATTAATGCAGCTGGCACGACAGGTTTCCCGACTGGAAAGCGGGCAGTGAGCGCAACGCAATTAATGTG
AGTTAGCTCACTCATTAGGCACCCCAGGCTTTACACTTTATGCTTCCGGCTCGTATGTTGTGTGGAATTG
TGAGCGGATAACAATTTCACACAGGAAACAGCTATGACCATGATTACGCCAAGCGCGCAATTAACCCTCA
CTAAAGGGAACAAAAGCTGGAGCTGCAAGCTTAATGTAGTCTTATGCAATACTCTTGTAGTCTTGCAACA
TGGTAACGATGAGTTAGCAACATGCCTTACAAGGAGAGAAAAAGCACCGTGCATGCCGATTGGTGGAAGT
AAGGTGGTACGATCGTGCCTTATTAGGAAGGCAACAGACGGGTCTGACATGGATTGGACGAACCACTGAA
TTGCCGCATTGCAGAGATATTGTATTTAAGTGCCTAGCTCGATACATAAACGGGTCTCTCTGGTTAGACC
AGATCTGAGCCTGGGAGCTCTCTGGCTAACTAGGGAACCCACTGCTTAAGCCTCAATAAAGCTTGCCTTG
AGTGCTTCAAGTAGTGTGTGCCCGTCTGTTGTGTGACTCTGGTAACTAGAGATCCCTCAGACCCTTTTAG
TCAGTGTGGAAAATCTCTAGCAGTGGCGCCCGAACAGGGACTTGAAAGCGAAAGGGAAACCAGAGGAGCT
CTCTCGACGCAGGACTCGGCTTGCTGAAGCGCGCACGGCAAGAGGCGAGGGGCGGCGACTGGTGAGTACG
CCAAAAATTTTGACTAGCGGAGGCTAGAAGGAGAGAGATGGGTGCGAGAGCGTCAGTATTAAGCGGGGGA
GAATTAGATCGCGATGGGAAAAAATTCGGTTAAGGCCAGGGGGAAAGAAAAAATATAAATTAAAACATAT
AGTATGGGCAAGCAGGGAGCTAGAACGATTCGCAGTTAATCCTGGCCTGTTAGAAACATCAGAAGGCTGT
AGACAAATACTGGGACAGCTACAACCATCCCTTCAGACAGGATCAGAAGAACTTAGATCATTATATAATA
CAGTAGCAACCCTCTATTGTGTGCATCAAAGGATAGAGATAAAAGACACCAAGGAAGCTTTAGACAAGAT
AGAGGAAGAGCAAAACAAAAGTAAGACCACCGCACAGCAAGCGGCCGCTGATCTTCAGACCTGGAGGAGG
AGATATGAGGGACAATTGGAGAAGTGAATTATATAAATATAAAGTAGTAAAAATTGAACCATTAGGAGTA
GCACCCACCAAGGCAAAGAGAAGAGTGGTGCAGAGAGAAAAAAGAGCAGTGGGAATAGGAGCTTTGTTCC
TTGGGTTCTTGGGAGCAGCAGGAAGCACTATGGGCGCAGCGTCAATGACGCTGACGGTACAGGCCAGACA
ATTATTGTCTGGTATAGTGCAGCAGCAGAACAATTTGCTGAGGGCTATTGAGGCGCAACAGCATCTGTTG
CAACTCACAGTCTGGGGCATCAAGCAGCTCCAGGCAAGAATCCTGGCTGTGGAAAGATACCTAAAGGATC
AACAGCTCCTGGGGATTTGGGGTTGCTCTGGAAAACTCATTTGCACCACTGCTGTGCCTTGGAATGCTAG
TTGGAGTAATAAATCTCTGGAACAGATTTGGAATCACACGACCTGGATGGAGTGGGACAGAGAAATTAAC
AATTACACAAGCTTAATACACTCCTTAATTGAAGAATCGCAAAACCAGCAAGAAAAGAATGAACAAGAAT
TATTGGAATTAGATAAATGGGCAAGTTTGTGGAATTGGTTTAACATAACAAATTGGCTGTGGTATATAAA
ATTATTCATAATGATAGTAGGAGGCTTGGTAGGTTTAAGAATAGTTTTTGCTGTACTTTCTATAGTGAAT
AGAGTTAGGCAGGGATATTCACCATTATCGTTTCAGACCCACCTCCCAACCCCGAGGGGACCCAGAGAGG
GCCTATTTCCCATGATTCCTTCATATTTGCATATACGATACAAGGCTGTTAGAGAGATAATTAGAATTAA
TTTGACTGTAAACACAAAGATATTAGTACAAAATACGTGACGTAGAAAGTAATAATTTCTTGGGTAGTTT
GCAGTTTTAAAATTATGTTTTAAAATGGACTATCATATGCTTACCGTAACTTGAAAGTATTTCGATTTCT
TGGCTTTATATATCTTGTGGAAAGGACGAAACACCGGGCAGCGTCCGGTTTCGAGGGTTTTAGAGCTAGA
AATAGCAAGTTAAAATAAGGCTAGTCCGTTATCAACTTGAAAAAGTGGCACCGAGTCGGTGCTTTTTTAA
GCTTGGCGTAACTAGATCTTGAGACAAATGGCAGTATTCATCCACAATTTTAAAAGAAAAGGGGGGATTG
GGGGGTACAGTGCAGGGGAAAGAATAGTAGACATAATAGCAACAGACATACAAACTAAAGAATTACAAAA
ACAAATTACAAAAATTCAAAATTTTCGGGTTTATTACAGGGACAGCAGAGATCCACTTTGGCGCCGGCTC
GAGGGGG
Features (pLannotate 1.2.2; 29 found; start..end, strand, type, name):
     14..80      +  CDS            small t antigen (fragment): SV40 (simian virus 40) small t antigen
    106..317     +  promoter       EF-1α core promoter: core promoter for human elongation factor EF-1α
    318..1256    +  intron         EF-1α intron A: intron upstream of the start codon of human EF-1α
   1278..1877    +  CDS            PuroR (fragment): puromycin N-acetyltransferase; pac from Streptomyces; confers resistance to puromycin
   1893..2481    +  misc_feature   WPRE: woodchuck hepatitis virus posttranscriptional regulatory element
   2532..2551    +  misc_feature   cPPT/CTS (fragment): central polypurine tract and central termination sequence of HIV-1
   2553..2786    +  LTR            3' LTR (ΔU3): self-inactivating 3' long terminal repeat (LTR) from HIV-1
   2864..2985    +  polyA_signal   SV40 poly(A) signal: SV40 polyadenylation signal
   3025..3160    +  rep_origin     SV40 ori: SV40 origin of replication
   3181..3199    -  promoter       T7 promoter: promoter for bacteriophage T7 RNA polymerase
   3207..3362    +  CDS            lacZα (fragment): LacZα fragment of β-galactosidase; lacZ fragment
   3367..3795    +  rep_origin     f1 ori (sequence partly withheld): f1 bacteriophage origin of replication; arrow indicates direction of (+) strand synthesis
   3848..3952    +  promoter       AmpR promoter: bla
   3953..4813    +  CDS            AmpR: β-lactamase; bla; confers resistance to ampicillin, carbenicillin, and related antibiotics
   4984..5572    +  rep_origin     ori: high-copy-number ColE1/pMB1/pBR322/pUC origin of replication
   5755..5847    +  CDS            lacI (fragment): lac repressor; lacI; The lac repressor binds to the lac operator to inhibit transcription in E. coli. This inhibition can be relieved by adding lactose or isopropyl-β-D-thiogalactopyranoside (IPTG).
   5860..5881    +  protein_bind   CAP binding site: CAP binding activates transcription in the presence of cAMP. E. coli catabolite activator protein
   5896..5926    +  promoter       lac promoter: promoter for the E. coli lac operon
   5934..5950    +  protein_bind   lac operator: The lac repressor binds to the lac operator to inhibit transcription in E. coli. This inhibition can be relieved by adding lactose or isopropyl-β-D-thiogalactopyranoside (IPTG). lac repressor encoded by lacI
   5995..6013    +  promoter       T3 promoter: promoter for bacteriophage T3 RNA polymerase
   6041..6267    +  promoter       RSV promoter: Rous sarcoma virus enhancer/promoter
   6268..6448    +  LTR            5' LTR (truncated): truncated 5' long terminal repeat (LTR) from HIV-1
   6495..6620    +  misc_feature   HIV-1 Ψ: packaging signal of human immunodeficiency virus type 1
   6604..6967    +  CDS            HIV-1 gag (fragment): gag protein from human immunodeficiency virus 1; gag
   7113..7346    +  misc_feature   RRE: The Rev response element (RRE) of HIV-1 allows for Rev-dependent mRNA export from the nucleus to the cytoplasm.
   7723..7749    +  CDS            Rev (fragment): human immunodeficiency virus 1 (HIV-1) Rev protein; rev; enhances nuclear export of unspliced and incompletely spliced viral mRNAs
   7753..7993    +  promoter       U6 promoter: RNA polymerase III promoter for human U6 snRNA
   8023..8098    +  misc_RNA       gRNA scaffold: guide RNA scaffold for the Streptococcus pyogenes CRISPR/Cas9 system
   8154..8271    +  misc_feature   cPPT/CTS: central polypurine tract and central termination sequence of HIV-1
