[The description below was written by a language model from this plasmid's Addgene catalogue record and pLannotate feature annotations shown in this document.]
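Description:
ULK1 gRNA (BRDN0001145044) is a third-generation lentiviral single-guide RNA plasmid built on the lentiGuide-Puro backbone and designed to target human ULK1 (also known as ATG1/hATG1), with the guide designed against the ULK1 reference transcript. It is propagated in E. coli as a high-copy plasmid through a ColE1/pUC-type origin with ampicillin selection from the β-lactamase gene. The backbone also carries an f1 origin, an SV40 origin and poly(A) signal, and remnants of lac and T7/T3 promoter elements inherited from the parental cloning vector.

The lentiviral transfer cassette begins with an RSV promoter fused to a truncated HIV-1 5' LTR, which allows Tat-independent production of genomic RNA. This is followed by the Ψ packaging signal with a partial gag sequence, the Rev response element for Rev-dependent nuclear export, and a cPPT/CTS element that aids nuclear import of the viral genome. It ends in a self-inactivating ΔU3 3' LTR. Within this unit, a human U6 RNA polymerase III promoter drives the ULK1-specific spacer joined to the Streptococcus pyogenes Cas9 guide scaffold. Separately, an EF-1α promoter with its intron A expresses puromycin N-acetyltransferase, with a WPRE downstream to boost transcript expression, so transduced mammalian cells can be selected with puromycin.

The plasmid does not encode Cas9. It is meant to be used together with a separate Cas9 lentiviral vector or in cells that already express Cas9, to disrupt ULK1 by CRISPR editing. The guide is associated with a human kinome gRNA library developed alongside optimized sgRNA design rules.
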