Addgene plasmid #75736: ULK1 gRNA (BRDN0001145044)
Purpose: 3rd generation lentiviral gRNA plasmid targeting human ULK1
Depositing lab: John Doench & David Root. Depositing organization: Broad Institute. Publication: Optimized sgRNA design to maximize activity and minimize off-target effects of CRISPR-Cas9. Doench JG, Fusi N, Sullender M, Hegde M, Vaimberg EW, Donovan KF, Smith I, Tothova Z, Wilen C, Orchard R, Virgin HW, Listgarten J, Root DE. Nat Biotechnol. 2016 Jan 18. doi: 10.1038/nbt.3437. PubMed 26780180.
Backbone
  Vector backbone: lentiGuide-Puro
  Backbone manufacturer: Zhang Lab (Addgene plasmid # 52963)
  Vector type: Mammalian Expression, Lentiviral, CRISPR
  Selectable markers: Puromycin
Growth in bacteria
  Bacterial resistance: Ampicillin, 100 μg/mL
  Growth temperature: 37°C
  Growth strain: DH5alpha
  Copy number: High Copy
Gene/Insert
  Gene/Insert name: ULK1 (alt names: ULK1; NM_003565.2)
  gRNA/shRNA sequence: GGCAGCGTCCGGTTTCGAGG
  Species: H. sapiens (human)
  Entrez Gene: ULK1 (a.k.a. ATG1, ATG1A, UNC51, Unc51.1, hATG1)
  Promoter: hU6
  Cloning method: Unknown
  Sequencing primers: 5′ U6-F; 3′ pS2-R
Terms and licenses: Academic/Nonprofit Terms; Industry Terms: Not Available to Industry
Depositor comments: The gRNA was designed to target the following Genbank reference sequence(s): NM_003565.2. Note that this plasmid does NOT contain Cas9. It should be used in conjunction with lentiCas9-Blast (Addgene #52962) or otherwise with cell lines already expressing Cas9. Browse the full kinome gRNA library at http://www.addgene.org/pooled-library/broadgpp-human-kinome/ or visit http://www.broadinstitute.org/rnai/public/ for detailed protocols and information.
How to cite: ULK1 gRNA (BRDN0001145044) was a gift from John Doench & David Root (Addgene plasmid # 75736 ; http://n2t.net/addgene:75736 ; RRID:Addgene_75736)
