>Addgene plasmid #75736 | ULK1 gRNA (BRDN0001145044) | depositor partial sequence | sequence record 143196 | Target Sequence
GGCAGCGTCCGGTTTCGAGG
