>Addgene plasmid #75736 | ULK1 gRNA (BRDN0001145044) | addgene partial sequence | sequence record 184465 | hU6-F
GTGACGTAGAAAGTAATAATTTCTTGGGTAGTTTGCAGTTTTAAAATTATGTTTTAAAATGGACTATCAT
ATGCTTACCGTAACTTGAAAGTATTTCGATTTCTTGGCTTTATATATCTTGTGGAAAGGACGAAACACCG
GGCAGCGTCCGGTTTCGAGGGTTTTAGAGCTAGAAATAGCAAGTTAAAATAAGGCTAGTCCGTTATCAAC
TTGAAAAAGTGGCACCGAGTCGGTGCTTTTTTAAGCTTGGCGTAACTAGATCTTGAGACAAATGGCAGTA
TTCATCCACAATTTTAAAAGAAAAGGGGGGATTGGGGGGTACAGTGCAGGGGAAAGAATAGTAGACATAA
TAGCAACAGACATACAAACTAAAGAATTACAAAAACAAATTACAAAAATTCAAAATTTTCGGGTTTATTA
CAGGGACAGCAGAGATCCACTTTGGCGCCGGCTCGAGGGGGCCCGGGTGCAAAGATGGATAAAGTTTTAA
ACAGAGAGGAATCTTTGCAGCTAATGGACCTTCTAGGTCTTGAAAGGAGTGGGAATTGGCTCCGGTGCCC
GTCAGTGGGC
